LOCUS       Exported 894 bp ds-DNA linear SYN 03-SEP-2021
DEFINITION  Localization: Peroxisomes, Excitation: 448 / 473, Emission: 500 /
            528.
ACCESSION   .
VERSION     .
KEYWORDS    mCherry-miniSOG-Peroxisomes-2
SOURCE      synthetic DNA construct
  ORGANISM  synthetic DNA construct
REFERENCE   1 (bases 1 to 894)
  AUTHORS   Shu X, Lev-Ram V, Deerinck TJ, Qi Y, Ramko EB, Davidson MW, Jin Y,
            Ellisman MH, Tsien RY
  TITLE     A genetically encoded tag for correlated light and electron
            microscopy of intact cells, tissues, and organisms.
  JOURNAL   PLoS Biol. 2011 Apr;9(4):e1001041. doi:
            10.1371/journal.pbio.1001041. Epub 2011 Apr 5.
  PUBMED    21483721
REFERENCE   2 (bases 1 to 894)
  AUTHORS   .
  TITLE     Direct Submission
  JOURNAL   Exported Sep 3, 2021 from SnapGene Server 1.1.58
            http://www.snapgene.com
FEATURES             Location/Qualifiers
     source          1..894
                     /organism="synthetic DNA construct"
                     /mol_type="other DNA"
     CDS             complement(143..850)
                     /codon_start=1
                     /product="monomeric derivative of DsRed fluorescent protein
                     (Shaner et al., 2004)"
                     /label=mCherry
                     /note="mammalian codon-optimized"
                     /translation="MVSKGEEDNMAIIKEFMRFKVHMEGSVNGHEFEIEGEGEGRPYEG
                     TQTAKLKVTKGGPLPFAWDILSPQFMYGSKAYVKHPADIPDYLKLSFPEGFKWERVMNF
                     EDGGVVTVTQDSSLQDGEFIYKVKLRGTNFPSDGPVMQKKTMGWEASSERMYPEDGALK
                     GEIKQRLKLKDGGHYDAEVKTTYKAKKPVQLPGAYNVNIKLDITSHNEDYTIVEQYERA
                     EGRHSTGGMDELYK"
     primer_bind     complement(418..437)
                     /label=mCherry-F
                     /note="mCherry, forward primer"
     primer_bind     687..705
                     /label=mCherry-R
                     /note="mCherry, reverse primer"
ORIGIN
        1 agttaacaac aacaattgca ttcattttat gtttcaggtt cagggggagg tgtgggaggt
       61 tttttaaagc aagtaaaacc tctacaaatg tggtatggct gattatgatc tagagtcgcg
      121 gccgctacag cttggatccg gacttgtaca gctcgtccat gccgccggtg gagtggcggc
      181 cctcggcgcg ttcgtactgt tccacgatgg tgtagtcctc gttgtgggag gtgatgtcca
      241 acttgatgtt gacgttgtag gcgccgggca gctgcacggg cttcttggcc ttgtaggtgg
      301 tcttgacctc agcgtcgtag tggccgccgt ccttcagctt cagcctctgc ttgatctcgc
      361 ccttcagggc gccgtcctcg gggtacatcc gctcggagga ggcctcccag cccatggtct
      421 tcttctgcat tacggggccg tcggagggga agttggtgcc gcgcagcttc accttgtaga
      481 tgaactcgcc gtcctgcagg gaggagtcct gggtcacggt caccacgccg ccgtcctcga
      541 agttcatcac gcgctcccac ttgaagccct cggggaagga cagcttcaag tagtcgggga
      601 tgtcggcggg gtgcttcacg taggccttgg agccgtacat gaactgaggg gacaggatgt
      661 cccaggcgaa gggcaggggg ccacccttgg tcaccttcag cttggcggtc tgggtgccct
      721 cgtaggggcg gccctcgccc tcgccctcga tctcgaactc gtggccgttc acggagccct
      781 ccatgtgcac cttgaagcgc atgaactcct tgatgatggc catgttatcc tcctcgccct
      841 tgctcaccat gccgccgccg tccagctgca cgccgatgaa gtactgcagc tcgc
//
