>Addgene plasmid #54804 | mCherry-miniSOG-Peroxisomes-2 | addgene partial sequence | sequence record 90970 | CMV-F 5'-CGCAAATGGGCGGTAGGCGTG-3'
GTGAACCGTCAGATCCGCTAGCGCTACCGGACTCAGATCTCGAGCTCAAGCTTCGAATTCTGCAGTCGAC
GGTACCGCGGGCCCGGGATCCACCGGTCGCCACCATGGAGAAGAGCTTCGTGATCACCGACCCCCGCCTG
CCCGACAACCCCATCATCTTCGCCAGCGACGGCTTCCTGGAGCTGACCGAGTACAGCAGAGAGGAGATCC
TGGGCCGCAACGGCCGCTTCCTGCAGGGCCCCGAGACCGACCAGGCCACCGTGCAGAAGATCCGCGACGC
CATCCGCGACCAGCGCGAGATCACCGTGCAGCTGATCAACTACACCAAGAGCGGCAAGAAGTTCTGGAAC
CTGCTGCACCTGCAGCCCATGCGCGACCAGAAGGGCGAGCTGCAGTACTTCATCGGCGTGCAGCTGGACG
GCGGCGGCATGGTGAGCAAGGGCGAGGAGGATAACATGGCCATCATCAAGGAGTTCATGCGCTTCAAGGT
GCACATGGAGGGCTCCGTGAACGGCCACGAGTTCGAGATCGAGGGCGAGGGCGAGGGCCGCCCCTACGAG
GGCACCCAGACCGCCAAGCTGAAGGTGACCAAGGGTGGCCCCCTGCCCTTCGCCTGGGACATCCTGTCCC
CTCAGTTCATGTACGGCTCCAAGGCCTACGTGAAGCACCCCGCCGACATCCCCGACTACTTGAAGCTGTC
CTTCCCCGAGGGCTTCAAGTGGGAGCGCGTGATGAACTTCGAGGACGGCGGCGTGGTGACCGTGACCCAG
GACTCCTCCCTGCAGGACGGCGAGTTCATCTAC
