[The description below was written by a language model from this plasmid's Addgene catalogue record and the feature table of its GenBank file.]
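Description:
mCherry-miniSOG-Peroxisomes-2 is a mammalian expression plasmid built on an mCherry-miniSOG backbone of about 5.5 kb. It encodes a tandem fusion of the red fluorescent protein mCherry and miniSOG, ending in the peroxisomal targeting signal 1 (PTS1), the C-terminal Ser-Lys-Leu tripeptide that directs cytosolic proteins into the peroxisome matrix. The plasmid is maintained at high copy in E. coli under kanamycin selection. It carries a neomycin resistance marker, so transfected mammalian cells can be selected with G418. The record does not name the promoter driving the fusion or the origin of replication. The catalogue lists the entry as an empty backbone, although it also describes the targeted fusion as the insert.

miniSOG is a small flavin-binding tag that fluoresces green and generates singlet oxygen when illuminated. The singlet oxygen can be used to produce an electron-dense deposit for correlated light and electron microscopy, which is the application of the associated publication. The recorded excitation (448/473 nm) and emission (500/528 nm) values are those of miniSOG rather than mCherry. Pairing it with mCherry adds a second, red channel for locating labelled peroxisomes. The construct therefore serves as a peroxisome marker for fluorescence imaging and potentially for electron microscopy.

Despite the plasmid's name, repository sequencing found miniSOG N-terminal to mCherry. This places mCherry next to the C-terminal PTS1. The available sequence record is only an 894 bp partial read. It contains a mammalian codon-optimised mCherry coding sequence in reverse orientation along with standard mCherry primer sites, so the miniSOG, PTS1, promoter and backbone elements are not confirmed by the feature table.
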