Addgene plasmid #54804: mCherry-miniSOG-Peroxisomes-2
Purpose: (Empty Backbone) Localization: Peroxisomes, Excitation: 448 / 473, Emission: 500 / 528
Depositing lab: Michael Davidson. Depositing organization: Florida State University, Tallahassee. Publication: A genetically encoded tag for correlated light and electron microscopy of intact cells, tissues, and organisms. Shu X, Lev-Ram V, Deerinck TJ, Qi Y, Ramko EB, Davidson MW, Jin Y, Ellisman MH, Tsien RY. PLoS Biol. 2011 Apr;9(4):e1001041. doi: 10.1371/journal.pbio.1001041. Epub 2011 Apr 5. PubMed 21483721.
Backbone
  Vector backbone: mCherry-miniSOG
  Backbone size w/o insert (bp): 5500
  Vector type: Mammalian Expression
  Selectable markers: Neomycin (select with G418)
  Backbone size (bp): 5500
  Tag / fusion protein: mCherry-miniSOG (C terminal on backbone); Peroximal Targeting Signal 1 (PTS1) (C terminal on backbone)
Growth in bacteria
  Bacterial resistance: Kanamycin, 50 μg/mL
  Growth temperature: 37°C
  Growth strain: DH5alpha
  Copy number: High Copy
Gene/Insert
  Gene/Insert name: mCherry-miniSOG-Peroxisomes
  Tag / fusion protein: Peroxisomal Targeting Signal 1 (PTS1; Ser-Lys-Leu) (C terminal on insert)
Terms and licenses: Academic/Nonprofit Terms; Industry Terms: Not Available to Industry
Depositor comments: . Excitation = 448 / 473; Emission = 500 / 528 Addgene sequencing results find that miniSOG is N-terminal to mCherry
How to cite: mCherry-miniSOG-Peroxisomes-2 was a gift from Michael Davidson (Addgene plasmid # 54804 ; http://n2t.net/addgene:54804 ; RRID:Addgene_54804)
